>Addgene plasmid #98819 | 4xmt-mTurquoise2 | addgene full sequence | sequence record 214508 | Addgene NGS Result
TAGTTATTAATAGTAATCAATTACGGGGTCATTAGTTCATAGCCCATATATGGAGTTCCGCGTTACATAA
CTTACGGTAAATGGCCCGCCTGGCTGACCGCCCAACGACCCCCGCCCATTGACGTCAATAATGACGTATG
TTCCCATAGTAACGCCAATAGGGACTTTCCATTGACGTCAATGGGTGGAGTATTTACGGTAAACTGCCCA
CTTGGCAGTACATCAAGTGTATCATATGCCAAGTACGCCCCCTATTGACGTCAATGACGGTAAATGGCCC
GCCTGGCATTATGCCCAGTACATGACCTTATGGGACTTTCCTACTTGGCAGTACATCTACGTATTAGTCA
TCGCTATTACCATGGTGATGCGGTTTTGGCAGTACATCAATGGGCGTGGATAGCGGTTTGACTCACGGGG
ATTTCCAAGTCTCCACCCCATTGACGTCAATGGGAGTTTGTTTTGGCACCAAAATCAACGGGACTTTCCA
AAATGTCGTAACAACTCCGCCCCATTGACGCAAATGGGCGGTAGGCGTGTACGGTGGGAGGTCTATATAA
GCAGAGCTCTCTGGCTAACTAGAGAACCCACTGCTTACTGGCTTATCGAAATTAATACGACTCACTATAG
GGAGACCCAAGCTTATGTCCGTCCTGACGCCGCTGCTGCTGCGGGGCTTGACAGGCTCGGCCCGGCGGCT
CCCAGTGCCGCGCGCCAAGATCCATTCGTTGGGGGATCCCATGTCCGTCCTGACGCCGCTGCTGCTGCGG
GGCTTGACAGGCTCGGCCCGGCGGCTCCCAGTGCCGCGCGCCAAGATCCATTCGTTGGGGAAGCTTATGT
CCGTCCTGACGCCGCTGCTGCTGCGGGGCTTGACAGGCTCGGCCCGGCGGCTCCCAGTGCCGCGCGCCAA
GATCCATTCGTTGGGGGATCCCATGTCCGTCCTGACGCCGCTGCTGCTGCGGGGCTTGACAGGCTCGGCC
CGGCGGCTCCCAGTGCCGCGCGCCAAGATCCATTCGTTGGGGAAGCTTCGAATTCTGCAGTCGACGGTAC
CGCGGGCCCGGGATCCACCGGTCGCCACCATGGTGAGCAAGGGCGAGGAGCTGTTCACCGGGGTGGTGCC
CATCCTGGTCGAGCTGGACGGCGACGTAAACGGCCACAAGTTCAGCGTGTCCGGCGAGGGCGAGGGCGAT
GCCACCTACGGCAAGCTGACCCTGAAGTTCATCTGCACCACCGGCAAGCTGCCCGTGCCCTGGCCCACCC
TCGTGACCACCCTGTCCTGGGGCGTGCAGTGCTTCGCCCGCTACCCCGACCACATGAAGCAGCACGACTT
CTTCAAGTCCGCCATGCCCGAAGGCTACGTCCAGGAGCGCACCATCTTCTTCAAGGACGACGGCAACTAC
AAGACCCGCGCCGAGGTGAAGTTCGAGGGCGACACCCTGGTGAACCGCATCGAGCTGAAGGGCATCGACT
TCAAGGAGGACGGCAACATCCTGGGGCACAAGCTGGAGTACAACTACTTTAGCGACAACGTCTATATCAC
CGCCGACAAGCAGAAGAACGGCATCAAGGCCAACTTCAAGATCCGCCACAACATCGAGGACGGCGGCGTG
CAGCTCGCCGACCACTACCAGCAGAACACCCCCATCGGCGACGGCCCCGTGCTGCTGCCCGACAACCACT
ACCTGAGCACCCAGTCCAAGCTGAGCAAAGACCCCAACGAGAAGCGCGATCACATGGTCCTGCTGGAGTT
CGTGACCGCCGCCGGGATCACTCTCGGCATGGACGAGCTGTACAAGTAAAGCGGCCGCGACTCTAGATCA
TAATCAGCCATACCACATTTGTAGAGGTTTTACTTGCTTTAAAAAACCTCCCACACCTCCCCCTGAACCT
GAAACATAAAATGAATGCAATTGTTGTTGTTAACTTGTTTATTGCAGCTTATAATGGTTACAAATAAAGC
AATAGCATCACAAATTTCACAAATAAAGCATTTTTTTCACTGCATTCTAGTTGTGGTTTGTCCAAACTCA
TCAATGTATCTTAAGGCGTAAATTGTAAGCGTTAATATTTTGTTAAAATTCGCGTTAAATTTTTGTTAAA
TCAGCTCATTTTTTAACCAATAGGCCGAAATCGGCAAAATCCCTTATAAATCAAAAGAATAGACCGAGAT
AGGGT
[37 nt withheld, positions 2176-2212]
AAAGAACGTGGACTCCAACGTCAAAGG
[49 nt withheld, positions 2240-2288]
T
[91 nt withheld, positions 2290-2380]
G
[124 nt withheld, positions 2382-2505]
CAGGTGGCACTTTTCGGGGAAATGTGCGCGGAACCCCTATTTGTTTATTTTTCTAAATACATTCAAATAT
GTATCCGCTCATGAGACAATAACCCTGATAAATGCTTCAATAATATTGAAAAAGGAAGAGTCCTGAGGCG
GAAAGAACCAGCTGTGGAATGTGTGTCAGTTAGGGTGTGGAAAGTCCCCAGGCTCCCCAGCAGGCAGAAG
TATGCAAAGCATGCATCTCAATTAGTCAGCAACCAGGTGTGGAAAGTCCCCAGGCTCCCCAGCAGGCAGA
AGTATGCAAAGCATGCATCTCAATTAGTCAGCAACCATAGTCCCGCCCCTAACTCCGCCCATCCCGCCCC
TAACTCCGCCCAGTTCCGCCCATTCTCCGCCCCATGGCTGACTAATTTTTTTTATTTATGCAGAGGCCGA
GGCCGCCTCGGCCTCTGAGCTATTCCAGAAGTAGTGAGGAGGCTTTTTTGGAGGCCTAGGCTTTTGCAAA
GATCGATCAAGAGACAGGATGAGGATCGTTTCGCATGATTGAACAAGATGGATTGCACGCAGGTTCTCCG
GCCGCTTGGGTGGAGAGGCTATTCGGCTATGACTGGGCACAACAGACAATCGGCTGCTCTGATGCCGCCG
TGTTCCGGCTGTCAGCGCAGGGGCGCCCGGTTCTTTTTGTCAAGACCGACCTGTCCGGTGCCCTGAATGA
ACTGCAAGACGAGGCAGCGCGGCTATCGTGGCTGGCCACGACGGGCGTTCCTTGCGCAGCTGTGCTCGAC
GTTGTCACTGAAGCGGGAAGGGACTGGCTGCTATTGGGCGAAGTGCCGGGGCAGGATCTCCTGTCATCTC
ACCTTGCTCCTGCCGAGAAAGTATCCATCATGGCTGATGCAATGCGGCGGCTGCATACGCTTGATCCGGC
TACCTGCCCATTCGACCACCAAGCGAAACATCGCATCGAGCGAGCACGTACTCGGATGGAAGCCGGTCTT
GTCGATCAGGATGATCTGGACGAAGAGCATCAGGGGCTCGCGCCAGCCGAACTGTTCGCCAGGCTCAAGG
CGAGCATGCCCGACGGCGAGGATCTCGTCGTGACCCATGGCGATGCCTGCTTGCCGAATATCATGGTGGA
AAATGGCCGCTTTTCTGGATTCATCGACTGTGGCCGGCTGGGTGTGGCGGACCGCTATCAGGACATAGCG
TTGGCTACCCGTGATATTGCTGAAGAGCTTGGCGGCGAATGGGCTGACCGCTTCCTCGTGCTTTACGGTA
TCGCCGCTCCCGATTCGCAGCGCATCGCCTTCTATCGCCTTCTTGACGAGTTCTTCTGAGCGGGACTCTG
GGGTTCGAAATGACCGACCAAGCGACGCCCAACCTGCCATCACGAGATTTCGATTCCACCGCCGCCTTCT
ATGAAAGGTTGGGCTTCGGAATCGTTTTCCGGGACGCCGGCTGGATGATCCTCCAGCGCGGGGATCTCAT
GCTGGAGTTCTTCGCCCACCCTAGGGGGAGGCTAACTGAAACACGGAAGGAGACAATACCGGAAGGAACC
CGCGCTATGACGGCAATAAAAAGACAGAATAAAACGCACGGTGTTGGGTCGTTTGTTCATAAACGCGGGG
TTCGGTCCCAGGGCTGGCACTCTGTCGATACCCCACCGAGACCCCATTGGGGCCAATACGCCCGCGTTTC
TTCCTTTTCCCCACCCCACCCCCCAAGTTCGGGTGAAGGCCCAGGGCTCGCAGCCAACGTCGGGGCGGCA
GGCCCTGCCATAGCCTCAGGTTACTCATATATACTTTAGATTGATTTAAAACTTCATTTTTAATTTAAAA
GGATCTAGGTGAAGATCCTTTTTGATAATCTCATGACCAAAATCCCTTAACGTGAGTTTTCGTTCCACTG
AGCGTCAGACCCCGTAGAAAAGATCAAAGGATCTTCTTGAGATCCTTTTTTTCTGCGCGTAATCTGCTGC
TTGCAAACAAAAAAACCACCGCTACCAGCGGTGGTTTGTTTGCCGGATCAAGAGCTACCAACTCTTTTTC
CGAAGGTAACTGGCTTCAGCAGAGCGCAGATACCAAATACTGTTCTTCTAGTGTAGCCGTAGTTAGGCCA
CCACTTCAAGAACTCTGTAGCACCGCCTACATACCTCGCTCTGCTAATCCTGTTACCAGTGGCTGCTGCC
AGTGGCGATAAGTCGTGTCTTACCGGGTTGGACTCAAGACGATAGTTACCGGATAAGGCGCAGCGGTCGG
GCTGAACGGGGGGTTCGTGCACACAGCCCAGCTTGGAGCGAACGACCTACACCGAACTGAGATACCTACA
GCGTGAGCTATGAGAAAGCGCCACGCTTCCCGAAGGGAGAAAGGCGGACAGGTATCCGGTAAGCGGCAGG
GTCGGAACAGGAGAGCGCACGAGGGAGCTTCCAGGGGGAAACGCCTGGTATCTTTATAGTCCTGTCGGGT
TTCGCCACCTCTGACTTGAGCGTCGATTTTTGTGATGCTCGTCAGGGGGGCGGAGCCTATGGAAAAACGC
CAGCAACGCGGCCTTTTTACGGTTCCTGGCCTTTTGCTGGCCTTTTGCTCACATGTTCTTTCCTGCGTTA
TCCCCTGATTCTGTGGATAACCGTATTACCGCCATGCAT
Features (pLannotate 1.2.2; 20 found; start..end, strand, type, name):
     61..364     +  enhancer       CMV enhancer: human cytomegalovirus immediate early enhancer
    365..568     +  promoter       CMV promoter: human cytomegalovirus (CMV) immediate early promoter
    564..597     +  LTR            5' LTR (truncated) (fragment): truncated 5' long terminal repeat (LTR) from HIV-1
    613..631     +  promoter       T7 promoter: promoter for bacteriophage T7 RNA polymerase
    645..719     +  CDS            COX8 presequence: mitochondrial presequence of human cytochrome c oxidase subunit VIII (Rizutto et al., 1989)
    741..815     +  CDS            COX8 presequence: mitochondrial presequence of human cytochrome c oxidase subunit VIII (Rizutto et al., 1989)
    837..911     +  CDS            COX8 presequence: mitochondrial presequence of human cytochrome c oxidase subunit VIII (Rizutto et al., 1989)
    933..1007    +  CDS            COX8 presequence: mitochondrial presequence of human cytochrome c oxidase subunit VIII (Rizutto et al., 1989)
   1023..1066    +  misc_feature   MCS (fragment): multiple cloning site
   1080..1799    +  CDS            mTurquoise2: enhanced monomeric variant of CFP (Goedhart et al., 2012) mammalian codon-optimized
   1816..1899    +  CDS            large T antigen (fragment): large T antigen from SV40 (simian virus 40)
   1922..2043    +  polyA_signal   SV40 poly(A) signal: SV40 polyadenylation signal
   2077..2505    -  rep_origin     f1 ori (sequence partly withheld): f1 bacteriophage origin of replication; arrow indicates direction of (+) strand synthesis
   2532..2636    +  promoter       AmpR promoter: bla
   2638..2995    +  promoter       SV40 promoter: SV40 enhancer and early promoter
   3030..3824    +  CDS            NeoR/KanR: aminoglycoside phosphotransferase from Tn5; aph(3')-II (or nptII); confers resistance to neomycin, kanamycin, and G418 (Geneticin®)
   3845..3997    +  CDS            ble (fragment): BLE_KLEPN - Experimental evidence at protein level: Swiss-Prot protein existence level 1. Binding protein with a strong affinity to the bleomycin family of antibiotics. Binds to CL990; an antimitotic-antibiotic compound. From Klebsiella pneumoniae.
   4056..4103    +  polyA_signal   HSV TK poly(A) signal: herpes simplex virus thymidine kinase polyadenylation signal (Cole and Stacy, 1985)
   4194..4210    -  polyA_signal   bGH poly(A) signal (fragment): bovine growth hormone polyadenylation signal
   4432..5020    +  rep_origin     ori: high-copy-number ColE1/pMB1/pBR322/pUC origin of replication
