[The description below was written by a language model from this plasmid's Addgene catalogue record and pLannotate feature annotations shown in this document.]
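Description:
4xmt-mTurquoise2 is a mammalian expression plasmid of about 5.1 kb built on the Clontech pEGFP-N1 backbone and designed to label mitochondria with a cyan fluorescent protein in living cells. It is propagated in E. coli at high copy number from a ColE1/pUC-type origin and selected with kanamycin. The resistance gene is the Tn5 aminoglycoside phosphotransferase (NeoR/KanR), which sits behind tandem bacterial (AmpR/bla) and SV40 early promoters and is followed by an HSV TK polyadenylation signal. The same cassette can therefore give G418 selection in mammalian cells. An f1 origin is also present.

The expression cassette is driven by the human CMV immediate early enhancer and promoter, with a short T7 promoter annotated just upstream of the coding region. The open reading frame begins with four tandem copies of the mitochondrial presequence from human cytochrome c oxidase subunit VIII (COX8). A remnant of the multiple cloning site follows, and then mTurquoise2, a bright monomeric, mammalian codon-optimised CFP variant fused at the C-terminal end. The SV40 poly(A) signal terminates the transcript. The COX8 presequence directs import into the mitochondrial matrix, and the name and layout suggest that repeating it four times is intended to make targeting of the fluorescent protein more efficient and specific.

Several short annotated fragments (a truncated HIV-1 LTR, SV40 large T antigen, ble and bGH poly(A)) are probably incidental sequence matches to backbone regions rather than functional elements. The stated purpose is in vivo visualisation of mitochondria, including colocalisation studies alongside markers of other colours.
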