Addgene plasmid #98819: 4xmt-mTurquoise2
Purpose: In vivo visualization of mitochondria (can be used for colocalization studies)
Depositing lab: Dorus Gadella. Depositing organization: University of Amsterdam. Publication: Robust and Bright Genetically Encoded Fluorescent Markers for Highlighting Structures and Compartments in Mammalian Cells. Chertkova AO, Mastop M, Postma M, van Bommel N, van der Niet S, Batenburg KL, Joosen L, Gadella TWJ, Okada Y, Goedhart J. bioRxiv (2020) 160374; doi: https://doi.org/10.1101/160374.
Backbone
  Vector backbone: pEGFP-N1
  Backbone manufacturer: Clontech
  Vector type: Mammalian Expression
Growth in bacteria
  Bacterial resistance: Kanamycin, 50 μg/mL
  Growth temperature: 37°C
  Growth strain: DH5alpha
  Copy number: High Copy
Gene/Insert
  Gene/Insert name: mts (alt name: mitochondrial targeting signal)
  Species: Synthetic
  Promoter: CMV
  Tag / fusion protein: mTurquoise2 (C terminal on insert)
  Cloning method: Restriction Enzyme; 5′ cloning site unknown (unknown if destroyed); 3′ cloning site unknown (unknown if destroyed)
Terms and licenses: Academic/Nonprofit Terms; Industry Terms: Not Available to Industry
Depositor comments: Please visit https://www.biorxiv.org/content/early/2017/07/06/160374 for bioRxiv preprint.
How to cite: 4xmt-mTurquoise2 was a gift from Dorus Gadella (Addgene plasmid # 98819 ; http://n2t.net/addgene:98819 ; RRID:Addgene_98819)
